Addgene plasmid #193142: pJBL6090
Purpose: Clostridium beijerinckii pfl ZTP riboswitch A26∆ OFF control with sfGFP reporter
Depositing lab: Julius Lucks. Depositing organization: Northwestern University. Publication: Tuning strand displacement kinetics enables programmable ZTP riboswitch dynamic range in vivo. Bushhouse DZ, Lucks JB. Nucleic Acids Res. 2023 Mar 2:gkad110. doi: 10.1093/nar/gkad110. PubMed 36864761.
Backbone
  Vector backbone: p15A
  Vector type: Bacterial Expression, Synthetic Biology
Growth in bacteria
  Bacterial resistance: Chloramphenicol, 25 μg/mL
  Growth temperature: 37°C
  Growth strain: DH5alpha
  Copy number: Low Copy
Gene/Insert
  Gene/Insert name: Cbe ZTP Riboswitch sfGFP
  Species: Clostridium beijerinckii
  Insert size (bp): 1000
  Mutation: Deleted A26 to disable ligand-binding
  Promoter: J23119
  Cloning method: Unknown
  Sequencing primers: 5′ tcgataagcttccgatggcg; 3′ GTTTTCCGTATGTTGCATCACC
Terms and licenses: Academic/Nonprofit Terms; Industry Terms: Not Available to Industry
How to cite: pJBL6090 was a gift from Julius Lucks (Addgene plasmid # 193142 ; http://n2t.net/addgene:193142 ; RRID:Addgene_193142)
