[The description below was written by a language model from this plasmid's Addgene catalogue record and pLannotate feature annotations shown in this document.]
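Description:
pJBL6090 is a small (about 3.5 kb) bacterial expression plasmid built on a p15A backbone for synthetic biology work in E. coli. It replicates from the p15A origin, which the catalogue lists as low copy and which is compatible with ColE1-type plasmids. Selection is by chloramphenicol, through a cat gene driven by its own promoter and followed by the lambda t0 terminator. The automated annotation also flags short fragments of an IS1 element, an RSF-type origin, a tet promoter and a lac UV5 promoter. These appear to be backbone remnants or partial sequence matches rather than functional parts.

The payload is a single reporter cassette of roughly 1 kb. The strong constitutive J23119 promoter transcribes the ZTP (ZMP/ZTP-sensing) riboswitch from the Clostridium beijerinckii pfl leader, placed directly upstream of a superfolder GFP coding sequence. An rrnB-derived region containing the T1 terminator closes the unit. A short match to a His-tag-containing composite tag lies downstream of the sfGFP annotation, but the record does not indicate that it has a role. In this kind of design, ligand binding to the riboswitch aptamer determines whether expression continues into the reporter, so fluorescence reports the regulatory decision.

This variant carries a deletion of A26 that disables ligand binding, which locks the switch in its non-activated state. It therefore serves as the OFF control, defining baseline sfGFP output against which functional ZTP riboswitch variants are compared. The associated study examined how strand displacement kinetics set riboswitch dynamic range in vivo.
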