Features (pLannotate 1.2.2; 14 found; start..end, strand, type, name):
     32..53      +  promoter       lac UV5 promoter (fragment): E. coli lac promoter with an "up" mutation
     69..103     +  promoter       J23119(SpeI) promoter: bacterial promoter (Registry of Standard Biological Parts BBa J23119) modified to end with an SpeI site
    111..208     +  ncRNA          ZMP-ZTP: Accession: RF01750 - ZMP/ZTP riboswitch
    256..969     +  CDS            Superfolder GFP: Superfolder GFP is a basic (constitutively fluorescent) green fluorescent protein published in 2005, derived from Aequorea victoria. It is reported to be a very rapidly-maturing weak dimer.
   1037..1054    +  CDS            capTEV™ (fragment): composite tag for in vivo biotinylation, TEV protease cleavage, and 6xHis tagging
   1161..1276    +  ncRNA          5S rRNA: Accession: RF00001 - 5S ribosomal RNA
   1280..1326    +  terminator     rrnB T1 terminator: transcription terminator T1 from the E. coli rrnB gene
   1381..1478    +  promoter       cat promoter: promoter of the E. coli cat gene encoding chloramphenicol acetyltransferase
   1479..2135    +  CDS            cat: CAT_ECOLX - Experimental evidence at protein level: Swiss-Prot protein existence level 1. This enzyme is an effector of chloramphenicol resistance in bacteria. From Escherichia coli. This protein is used as a marker in many commonly used cloning vectors, such as pACYC184.
   2159..2253    +  terminator     lambda t0 terminator: transcription terminator from phage lambda
   2389..2532    +  mobile_element IS1 (fragment): prokaryotic transposable element IS1
   2651..2706    -  rep_origin     RSF ori (fragment): Plasmids containing the RSF 1030 origin of replication can be propagated in E. coli cells that contain additional plasmids with compatible origins.
   2794..3339    -  rep_origin     p15A ori: Plasmids containing the medium-copy-number p15A origin of replication can be propagated in E. coli cells that contain a second plasmid with the ColE1 origin.
   3451..11      +  promoter       tet promoter (fragment) (across the origin): E. coli promoter for tetracycline efflux protein gene
>Addgene plasmid #193142 | pJBL6090 | addgene full sequence | sequence record 379064 | Addgene NGS Result
TCGATAAGCTTCCGATGGCGCGCCGAGAGGCTTTACACTTTATGCTTCCGGCTGAATTCTAAAGATCTTT
GACAGCTAGCTCAGTCCTAGGTATAATACTAGTATATTAGATATTAGTCATATGACTGCGGAAGTGGAGT
TACCACATGAAGTATGACTAGGCATATTATCTTATATGCCACAAAAAGCCGACCGTCTGGGCAAAAAAAG
CCTGGATTGCGTCGGCTTTTTTATATGGAAAAGGAGGAAGGATCTATGAGCAAAGGAGAAGAACTTTTCA
CTGGAGTTGTCCCAATTCTTGTTGAATTAGATGGTGATGTTAATGGGCACAAATTTTCTGTCCGTGGAGA
GGGTGAAGGTGATGCTACAAACGGAAAACTCACCCTTAAATTTATTTGCACTACTGGAAAACTACCTGTT
CCGTGGCCAACACTTGTCACTACTCTGACCTATGGTGTTCAATGCTTTTCCCGTTATCCGGATCACATGA
AACGGCATGACTTTTTCAAGAGTGCCATGCCCGAAGGTTATGTACAGGAACGCACTATATCTTTCAAAGA
TGACGGGACCTACAAGACGCGTGCTGAAGTCAAGTTTGAAGGTGATACCCTTGTTAATCGTATCGAGTTA
AAGGGTATTGATTTTAAAGAAGATGGAAACATTCTTGGACACAAACTCGAGTACAACTTTAACTCACACA
ATGTATACATCACGGCAGACAAACAAAAGAATGGAATCAAAGCTAACTTCAAAATTCGCCACAACGTTGA
AGATGGTTCCGTTCAACTAGCAGACCATTATCAACAAAATACTCCAATTGGCGATGGCCCTGTCCTTTTA
CCAGACAACCATTACCTGTCGACACAATCTGTCCTTTCGAAAGATCCCAACGAAAAGCGTGACCACATGG
TCCTTCTTGAGTTTGTAACTGCTGCTGGGATTACACATGGCATGGATGAGCTCTACAAATAAGGATCTGA
AGCTTGGGCCCGAACAAAAACTCATCTCAGAAGAGGATCTGAATAGCGCCGTCGACCATCATCATCATCA
TCATTGAGTTTAAACGGTCTCCAGCTTGGCTGTTTTGGCGGATGAGAGAAGATTTTCAGCCTGATACAGA
TTAAATCAGAACGCAGAAGCGGTCTGATAAAACAGAATTTGCCTGGCGGCAGTAGCGCGGTGGTCCCACC
TGACCCCATGCCGAACTCAGAAGTGAAACGCCGTAGCGCCGATGGTAGTGTGGGGTCTCCCCATGCGAGA
GTAGGGAACTGCCAGGCATCAAATAAAACGAAAGGCTCAGTCGAAAGACTGGGCCTTTCGTTTTATCTGT
TGTTTGTCGGTGAACTGGATCCTTACTCGAGTCTAGACTGCAGTTGATCGGGCACGTAAGAGGTTCCAAC
TTTCACCATAATGAAATAAGATCACTACCGGGCGTATTTTTTGAGTTATCGAGATTTTCAGGAGCTAAGG
AAGCTAAAATGGAGAAAAAAATCACTGGATATACCACCGTTGATATATCCCAATGGCATCGTAAAGAACA
TTTTGAGGCATTTCAGTCAGTTGCTCAATGTACCTATAACCAGACCGTTCAGCTGGATATTACGGCCTTT
TTAAAGACCGTAAAGAAAAATAAGCACAAGTTTTATCCGGCCTTTATTCACATTCTTGCCCGCCTGATGA
ATGCTCATCCGGAATTTCGTATGGCAATGAAAGACGGTGAGCTGGTGATATGGGATAGTGTTCACCCTTG
TTACACCGTTTTCCATGAGCAAACTGAAACGTTTTCATCGCTCTGGAGTGAATACCACGACGATTTCCGG
CAGTTTCTACACATATATTCGCAAGATGTGGCGTGTTACGGTGAAAACCTGGCCTATTTCCCTAAAGGGT
TTATTGAGAATATGTTTTTCGTCTCAGCCAATCCCTGGGTGAGTTTCACCAGTTTTGATTTAAACGTGGC
CAATATGGACAACTTCTTCGCCCCCGTTTTCACCATGGGCAAATATTATACGCAAGGCGACAAGGTGCTG
ATGCCGCTGGCGATTCAGGTTCATCATGCCGTTTGTGATGGCTTCCATGTCGGCAGAATGCTTAATGAAT
TACAACAGTACTGCGATGAGTGGCAGGGCGGGGCGTAATTTGATATCGAGCTCGCTTGGACTCCTGTTGA
TAGATCCAGTAATGACCTCAGAACTCCATCTGGATTTGTTCAGAACGCTCGGTTGCCGCCGGGCGTTTTT
TATTGGTGAGAATCCAAGCCTCCGATCAACGTCTCATTTTCGCCAAAAGTTGGCCCAGGGCTTCCCGGTA
TCAACAGGGACACCAGGATTTATTTATTCTGCGAAGTGATCTTCCGTCACAGGTATTTATTCGGCGCAAA
GTGCGTCGGGTGATGCTGCCAACTTACTGATTTAGTGTATGATGGTGTTTTTGAGGTGCTCCAGTGGCTT
CTGTTTCTATCAGCTGTCCCTCCTGTTCAGCTACTGACGGGGTGGTGCGTAACGGCAAAAGCACCGCCGG
ACATCAGCGCTAGCGGAGTGTATACTGGCTTACTATGTTGGCACTGATGAGGGTGTCAGTGAAGTGCTTC
ATGTGGCAGGAGAAAAAAGGCTGCACCGGTGCGTCAGCAGAATATGTGATACAGGATATATTCCGCTTCC
TCGCTCACTGACTCGCTACGCTCGGTCGTTCGACTGCGGCGAGCGGAAATGGCTTACGAACGGGGCGGAG
ATTTCCTGGAAGATGCCAGGAAGATACTTAACAGGGAAGTGAGAGGGCCGCGGCAAAGCCGTTTTTCCAT
AGGCTCCGCCCCCCTGACAAGCATCACGAAATCTGACGCTCAAATCAGTGGTGGCGAAACCCGACAGGAC
TATAAAGATACCAGGCGTTTCCCCCTGGCGGCTCCCTCGTGCGCTCTCCTGTTCCTGCCTTTCGGTTTAC
CGGTGTCATTCCGCTGTTATGGCCGCGTTTGTCTCATTCCACGCCTGACACTCAGTTCCGGGTAGGCAGT
TCGCTCCAAGCTGGACTGTATGCACGAACCCCCCGTTCAGTCCGACCGCTGCGCCTTATCCGGTAACTAT
CGTCTTGAGTCCAACCCGGAAAGACATGCAAAAGCACCACTGGCAGCAGCCACTGGTAATTGATTTAGAG
GAGTTAGTCTTGAAGTCATGCGCCGGTTAAGGCTAAACTGAAAGGACAAGTTTTGGTGACTGCGCTCCTC
CAAGCCAGTTACCTCGGTTCAAAGAGTTGGTAGCTCAGAGAACCTTCGAAAAACCGCCCTGCAAGGCGGT
TTTTTCGTTTTCAGAGCAAGAGATTACGCGCAGACCAAAACGATCTCAAGAAGATCATCTTATTAATCAG
ATAAAATATTTCTAGATTTCAGTGCAATTTATCTCTTCAAATGTAGCACCTGAAGTCAGCCCCATACGAT
ATAAGTTGTAATTCTCATGTTTGACAGCTTATCA
