>Addgene plasmid #193142 | pJBL6090 | depositor partial sequence | sequence record 374261 | Riboswitch insert before GFP
ACAAGCATCACGAAATCTGACGCTCAAATCAGTGGTGGCGAAACCCGACAGGACTATAAAGATACCAGGC
GTTTCCCCCTGGCGGCTCCCTCGTGCGCTCTCCTGTTCCTGCCTTTCGGTTTACCGGTGTCATTCCGCTG
TTATGGCCGCGTTTGTCTCATTCCACGCCTGACACTCAGTTCCGGGTAGGCAGTTCGCTCCAAGCTGGAC
TGTATGCACGAACCCCCCGTTCAGTCCGACCGCTGCGCCTTATCCGGTAACTATCGTCTTGAGTCCAACC
CGGAAAGACATGCAAAAGCACCACTGGCAGCAGCCACTGGTAATTGATTTAGAGGAGTTAGTCTTGAAGT
CATGCGCCGGTTAAGGCTAAACTGAAAGGACAAGTTTTGGTGACTGCGCTCCTCCAAGCCAGTTACCTCG
GTTCAAAGAGTTGGTAGCTCAGAGAACCTTCGAAAAACCGCCCTGCAAGGCGGTTTTTTCGTTTTCAGAG
CAAGAGATTACGCGCAGACCAAAACGATCTCAAGAAGATCATCTTATTAATCAGATAAAATATTTCTAGA
TTTCAGTGCAATTTATCTCTTCAAATGTAGCACCTGAAGTCAGCCCCATACGATATAAGTTGTAATTCTC
ATGTTTGACAGCTTATCATCGATAAGCTTCCGATGGCGCGCCGAGAGGCTTTACACTTTATGCTTCCGGC
TGAATTCTAAAGATCTTTGACAGCTAGCTCAGTCCTAGGTATAATACTAGTATATTAGATATTAGTCATA
TGACTGCGGAAGTGGAGTTACCACATGAAGTATGACTAGGCATATTATCTTATATGCCACAAAAAGCCGA
CCGTCTGGGCAAAAAAAGCCTGGATTGCGTCGGCTTTTTTATATGGAAAAGGAGGAAGGATCTATGAGCA
AAGGAGAAGAACTTTTCACTGGAGTTGTCCCAATTCTTGTTGAATTAGATGGTGATGTTAATGGGCACAA
ATTTTCTTCCGGTAAAAGGT
